>Addgene plasmid #152114 | pGBW-m4133369 | depositor full sequence | sequence record 295126 | Full Sequence
CACCATGTCACTGGAGAACGTTGCTTTCAATGTAGTGAACAAGGGGCACTTTGACGGACAGCAAGGCGAA
GTGCCGGTCAGTATCATAAATAATACGGTGTACACCAAAGTCGATGGTGTTGACGTGGAGTTATTTGAAA
ACAAGACAACTTTGCCTGTCAATGTGGCCTTCGAGCTGTGGGCAAAACGCAACATTAAGCCAGTACCCGA
AGTGAAAATCCTCAACAATCTTGGCGTTGATATTGCCGCAAACACTGTTATCTGGGATTATAAGCGAGAT
GCGCCTGCCCATATATCCACCATTGGAGTGTGTTCTATGACAGACATCGCTAAAAAGCCCACCGAGACAA
TTTGCGCGCCACTCACGGTATTCTTTGACGGGAGGGTCGACGGTCAGGTGGATCTGTTTAGAAATGCCCG
TAACGGCGTACTTATTACTGAAGGAAGCGTGAAAGGCCTACAGCCCAGTGTTGGGCCGAAGCAAGCAAGC
CTAAATGGAGTCACACTGATCGGAGAGGCTGTGAAAACCCAGTTCAACTACTATAAGAAGGTCGACGGCG
TGGTTCAGCAGCTGCCTGAGACATACTTTACCCAATCGCGGAATCTGCAAGAATTTAAGCCCAGATCCCA
GATGGAGATTGACTTCTTGGAACTGGCCATGGATGAGTTCATCGAACGGTATAAGCTCGAGGGCTACGCC
TTCGAGCACATAGTTTATGGGGATTTTTCTCATTCACAGTTAGGCGGTCTGCACTTGCTCATCGGATTAG
CGAAACGCTTTAAAGAGAGCCCATTCGAACTTGAAGACTTTATCCCAATGGACTCAACTGTGAAGAATTA
CTTCATAACTGACGCTCAGACAGGGTCCAGCAAGTGCGTCTGTTCTGTTATTGATTTGCTACTTGATGAT
TTCGTGGAGATTATTAAATCACAGGACCTGTCCGTGGTTTCGAAGGTCGTGAAAGTAACCATCGACTATA
CGGAAATTAGTTTCATGCTTTGGTGTAAGGATGGCCATGTGGAGACATTTTATCCTAAGCTCCAGGAAAA
CCTTTACTTTCAGTCGAAGAGGCGATGGAAAAAGAATTTTATCGCGGTGAGTGCAGCCAACAGATTCAAA
AAGATATCCTCGTCTGGTGCCCTCTAAGCTAGCTTGACTGACTGAGATACAGCGTACCTTCAGCTCACAG
ACATGATAAGATACATTGATGAGTTTGGACAAACCACAACTAGAATGCAGTGAAAAAAATGCTTTATTTG
TGAAATTTGTGATGCTATTGCTTTATTTGTAACCATTATAAGCTGCAATAAACAAGTTAACAACAACAAT
TGCATTCATTTTATGTTTCAGGTTCAGGGGGAGGTGTGGGAGGTTTTTTAAAGCAAGTAAAACCTCTACA
AATGTGGTATTGGCCCATCTCTATCGGTATCGTAGCATAACCCCTTGGGGCCTCTAAACGGGTCTTGAGG
GGTTTTTTGTGCCCCTCGGGCCGGATTGCTATCTACCGGCATTGGCGCAGAAAAAAATGCCTGATGCGAC
GCTGCGCGTCTTATACTCCCACATATGCCAGATTCAGCAACGGATACGGCTTCCCCAACTTGCCCACTTC
CATACGTGTCCTCCTTACCAGAAATTTATCCTTAAGGTCGTCAGCTATCCTGCAGGCGATCTCTCGATTT
CGATCAAGACATTCCTTTAATGGTCTTTTCTGGACACCACTAGGGGTCAGAAGTAGTTCATCAAACTTTC
TTCCCTCCCTAATCTCATTGGTTACCTTGGGCTATCGAAACTTAATTAACCAGTCAAGTCAGCTACTTGG
CGAGATCGACTTGTCTGGGTTTCGACTACGCTCAGAATTGCGTCAGTCAAGTTCGATCTGGTCCTTGCTA
TTGCACCCGTTCTCCGATTACGAGTTTCATTTAAATCATGTGAGCAAAAGGCCAGCAAAAGGCCAGGAAC
CGTAAAAAGGCCGCGTTGCTGGCGTTTTTCCATAGGCTCCGCCCCCCTGACGAGCATCACAAAAATCGAC
GCTCAAGTCAGAGGTGGCGAAACCCGACAGGACTATAAAGATACCAGGCGTTTCCCCCTGGAAGCTCCCT
CGTGCGCTCTCCTGTTCCGACCCTGCCGCTTACCGGATACCTGTCCGCCTTTCTCCCTTCGGGAAGCGTG
GCGCTTTCTCATAGCTCACGCTGTAGGTATCTCAGTTCGGTGTAGGTCGTTCGCTCCAAGCTGGGCTGTG
TGCACGAACCCCCCGTTCAGCCCGACCGCTGCGCCTTATCCGGTAACTATCGTCTTGAGTCCAACCCGGT
AAGACACGACTTATCGCCACTGGCAGCAGCCACTGGTAACAGGATTAGCAGAGCGAGGTATGTAGGCGGT
GCTACAGAGTTCTTGAAGTGGTGGCCTAACTACGGCTACACTAGAAGAACAGTATTTGGTATCTGCGCTC
TGCTGAAGCCAGTTACCTTCGGAAAAAGAGTTGGTAGCTCTTGATCCGGCAAACAAACCACCGCTGGTAG
CGGTGGTTTTTTTGTTTGCAAGCAGCAGATTACGCGCAGAAAAAAAGGATCTCAAGAAGATCCTTTGATC
TTTTCTACGGGGTCTGACGCTCAGTGGAACGAAAACTCACGTTAAGGGATTTTGGTCATGAGATTATCAA
AAAGGATCTTCACCTAGATCCTTTTAAATTAAAAATGAAGTTTTAAATCAATCTAAAGTATATATGAGTA
AACTTGGTCTGACAGTTACCAATGCTTAATCAGTGAGGCACCTATCTCAGCGATCTGTCTATTTCGTTCA
TCCATAGTTGCATTTAAATTTCCGAACTCTCCAAGGCCCTCGTCGGAAAATCTTCAAACCTTTCGTCCGA
TCCATCTTGCAGGCTACCTCTCGAACGAACTATCGCAAGTCTCTTGGCCGGCCTTGCGCCTTGGCTATTG
CTTGGCAGCGCCTATCGCCAGGTATTACTCCAATCCCGAATATCCGAGATCGGGATCACCCGAGAGAAGT
TCAACCTACATCCTCAATCCCGATCTATCCGAGATCCGAGGAATATCGAAATCGGGGCGCGCCTGGCCTC
CGCGCCGGGTTTTGGCGCCTCCCGCGGGCGCCCCCCTCGTCACGGCGAGCGCTGCCACGTCAGACGAAGG
GCGCAGGAGCGTCCTGATCCTTCCGCCCGGACGCTCAGGACAGCGGCCCGCTGCTCATAAGACTCGGCCT
TAGAACCCCAGTATCAGCAGAAGGACATTTTAGGACGGGACTTGGGTGACTCTAGGGCACTGGTTTTCTT
TCCAGAGAGCGGAACAGGCGAGGAAAAGTAGTCCCTTCTCGGCGATTCTGCGGAGGGATCTCCGTGGGGC
GGTGAACGCCGATGATTATATAAGGACGCGCCGGGTGTGGCACAGCTAGTTCCGTCGCAGCCGGGATTTG
GGTCGCGGTTCTTGTTTGTGGATCGCTGTGATCGTCACTTGGTGAGTAGCGGGCTGCTGGGCTGGCCGGG
GCTTTCGTGGCCGCCGGGCCGCTCGGTGGGACGGAAGCGTGTGGAGAGACCGCCAAGGGCTGTAGTCTGG
GTCCGCGAGCAAGGTTGCCCTGAACTGGGGGTTGGGGGGAGCGCAGCAAAATGGCGGCTGTTCCCGAGTC
TTGAATGGAAGACGCTTGTGAGGCGGGCTGTGAGGTCGTTGAAACAAGGTGGGGGGCATGGTGGGCGGCA
AGAACCCAAGGTCTTGAGCCCTTCGCTAATGCGGGAAAGCTCTTATTCGGGTGAGATGGGCTGGGCACCA
TCTGGGGACCCTGACGTGAAGTTTGTCACTGACTGGAGAACTCGGTTTGTCGTCTGTTGCGGGGGCGGCA
GTTATGGCGGTGCCGTTGGGCAGTGCACCCGTACCTTTGGGAGCGCGCGCCCTCGTCGTGTCGTGACGTC
ACCCGTTCTGTTGGCTTATAATGCAGGGTGGGGCCACCTGCCGGTAGGTGTGCGGTAGGCTTTTCTCCGT
CGCAGGACGCAGGGTTCGGGCCTAGGGTAGGCTCTCCTGAATCGACAGGCGCCGGACCTCTGGTGAGGGG
AGGGATAAGTGAGGCGTCAGTTTCTTTGGTCGGTTTTATGTACCTATCTTCTTAAGTAGCTGAAGCTCCG
GTTTTGAACTATGCGCTCGGGGTTGGCGAGTGTGTTTTGTGAAGTTTTTTAGGCACCTTTTGAAATGTAA
TCATTTGGGTCAATATGTAATTTTCAGTGTTAGACTTGTAAATTGTCCGCTAAATTCTGGCCGTTTTTGG
CTTTTTTGTTAGACAACATGACCGAGTACAAGCCCACGGTGCGCCTCGCCACCCGCGACGACGTCCCCAG
GGCCGTACGCACCCTCGCCGCCGCGTTCGCCGACTACCCCGCCACGCGCCACACCGTCGATCCGGACCGC
CACATCGAGCGGGTCACCGAGCTGCAAGAACTCTTCCTCACGCGCGTCGGGCTCGACATCGGCAAGGTGT
GGGTCGCGGACGACGGCGCCGCGGTGGCGGTCTGGACCACGCCGGAGAGCGTCGAAGCGGGGGCGGTGTT
CGCCGAGATCGGCCCGCGCATGGCCGAGTTGAGCGGTTCCCGGCTGGCCGCGCAGCAACAGATGGAGGGC
CTCCTGGCGCCGCACCGGCCCAAGGAGCCCGCGTGGTTCCTGGCCACCGTCGGCGTCTCGCCCGACCACC
AGGGCAAGGGTCTGGGCAGCGCCGTCGTGCTCCCCGGAGTGGAGGCCGCCGAGCGCGCCGGGGTGCCCGC
CTTCCTGGAGACCTCCGCGCCCCGCAACCTCCCCTTCTACGAGCGGCTCGGCTTCACCGTCACCGCCGAC
GTCGAGGTGCCCGAAGGACCGCGCACCTGGTGCATGACCCGCAAGCCCGGTGCCTAGGCTAGTATGTAAG
CCTAGTCTTAGATAATAAAATCGCTATCCATCGAAGATGGATGTGTGTTGGTTTTTTGTGTGTGTAACGC
TAGGCGCGCCTGGTGTACCGAGAACGATCCTCTCAGTGCGAGTCTCGACGATCCATATCGTTGCTTGGCA
GTCAGCCAGTCGGAATCCAGCTTGGGACCCAGGAAGTCCAATCGTCAGATATTGTACTCAAGCCTGGTCA
CGGCAGCGTACCGATCTGTTTAAACCTAGATATTGATAGTCTGATCGGTCAACGTATAATCGAGTCCTAG
CTTTTGCAAACATCTATCAAGAGACAGGATCAGCAGGAGGCTTTCGCATGAGTATTCAACATTTCCGTGT
CGCCCTTATTCCCTTTTTTGCGGCATTTTGCCTTCCTGTTTTTGCTCACCCAGAAACGCTGGTGAAAGTA
AAAGATGCTGAAGATCAGTTGGGTGCGCGAGTGGGTTACATCGAACTGGATCTCAACAGCGGTAAGATCC
TTGAGAGTTTTCGCCCCGAAGAACGCTTTCCAATGATGAGCACTTTTAAAGTTCTGCTATGTGGCGCGGT
ATTATCCCGTATTGACGCCGGGCAAGAGCAACTCGGTCGCCGCATACACTATTCTCAGAATGACTTGGTT
GAGTATTCACCAGTCACAGAAAAGCATCTTACGGATGGCATGACAGTAAGAGAATTATGCAGTGCTGCCA
TAACCATGAGTGATAACACTGCGGCCAACTTACTTCTGACAACGATTGGAGGACCGAAGGAGCTAACCGC
TTTTTTGCACAACATGGGGGATCATGTAACTCGCCTTGATCGTTGGGAACCGGAGCTGAATGAAGCCATA
CCAAACGACGAGCGTGACACCACGATGCCTGTAGCAATGGCAACAACCTTGCGTAAACTATTAACTGGCG
AACTACTTACTCTAGCTTCCCGGCAACAGTTGATAGACTGGATGGAGGCGGATAAAGTTGCAGGACCACT
TCTGCGCTCGGCCCTTCCGGCTGGCTGGTTTATTGCTGATAAATCTGGAGCCGGTGAGCGTGGGTCTCGC
GGTATCATTGCAGCACTGGGGCCAGATGGTAAGCCCTCCCGTATCGTAGTTATCTACACGACGGGGAGTC
AGGCAACTATGGATGAACGAAATAGACAGATCGCTGAGATAGGTGCCTCACTGATTAAGCATTGGTAACC
GATTCTAGGTGCATTGGCGCAGAAAAAAATGCCTGATGCGACGCTGCGCGTCTTATACTCCCACATATGC
CAGATTCAGCAACGGATACGGCTTCCCCAACTTGCCCACTTCCATACGTGTCCTCCTTACCAGAAATTTA
TCCTTAAGATCGTTTAAACTCGACTCTGGCTCTATCGAATCTCCGTCGTTTCGAGCTTACGCGAACAGCC
GTGGCGCTCATTTGCTCGTCGGGCATCGAATCTCGTCAGCTATCGTCAGCTTACCTTTTTGGCAGCGATC
GCGGCTCCCGACATCTTGGACCATTAGCTCCACAGGTATCTTCTTCCCTCTAGTGGTCATAACAGCAGCT
TCAGCTACCTCTCAATTCAAAAAACCCCTCAAGACCCGTTTAGAGGCCCCAAGGGGTTATGCTATCAATC
GTTGCGTTACACACACAAAAAACCAACACACATCCATCTTCGATGGATAGCGATTTTATTATCTAACTGC
TGATCGAGTGTAGCCAGATCTAGTAATCAATTACGGGGTCATTAGTTCATAGCCCATATATGGAGTTCCG
CGTTACATAACTTACGGTAAATGGCCCGCCTGGCTGACCGCCCAACGACCCCCGCCCATTGACGTCAATA
ATGACGTATGTTCCCATAGTAACGCCAATAGGGACTTTCCATTGACGTCAATGGGTGGAGTATTTACGGT
AAACTGCCCACTTGGCAGTACATCAAGTGTATCATATGCCAAGTACGCCCCCTATTGACGTCAATGACGG
TAAATGGCCCGCCTGGCATTATGCCCAGTACATGACCTTATGGGACTTTCCTACTTGGCAGTACATCTAC
GTATTAGTCATCGCTATTACCATGCTGATGCGGTTTTGGCAGTACATCAATGGGCGTGGATAGCGGTTTG
ACTCACGGGGATTTCCAAGTCTCCACCCCATTGACGTCAATGGGAGTTTGTTTTGGCACCAAAATCAACG
GGACTTTCCAAAATGTCGTAACAACTCCGCCCCATTGACGCAAATGGGCGGTAGGCGTGTACGGTGGGAG
GTCTATATAAGCAGAGCTGGTTTAGTGAACCGTCAGATCAGATCTTTGTCGATCCTACCATCCACTCGAC
ACACCCGCCAGCGGCCGC
Features (pLannotate 1.2.2; 20 found; start..end, strand, type, name):
      8..1045    +  CDS            rep (fragment): R1AB_SARS2 - Experimental evidence at protein level: Swiss-Prot protein existence level 1. [2'-O-methyltransferase]: Methyltransferase that mediates mRNA cap 2'-O-ribose methylation to the 5'-cap structure of viral mRNAs. N7-methyl guanosine cap is a prerequisite for binding of nsp16. Therefore plays an essential role in viral mRNAs cap methylation which is essential to evade immune system. From Severe acute respiratory syndrome coronavirus 2 (2019-nCoV) (SARS-CoV-2).
   1073..1089    +  CDS            CBP (fragment): calmodulin-binding peptide derived from skeletal muscle myosin light chain kinase; binds calmodulin with nanomolar affinity in the presence of calcium
   1197..1318    -  polyA_signal   SV40 poly(A) signal: SV40 polyadenylation signal
   1341..1410    -  CDS            large T antigen (fragment): large T antigen from SV40 (simian virus 40)
   1433..1479    +  terminator     T7 terminator: transcription terminator for bacteriophage T7 RNA polymerase
   1509..1645    +  terminator     rrnG terminator: transcription terminator from the E. coli ribosomal RNA rrnG operon (Albrechtsen et al., 1991)
   1690..1761    +  misc_feature   3' β-globin insulator: insulator downstream of the human β-globin locus (Farrell et al., 2002)
   1987..2575    -  rep_origin     ori: high-copy-number ColE1/pMB1/pBR322/pUC origin of replication
   2747..2811    -  CDS            bla(M) (fragment): β-lactamase lacking the signal sequence; bla(M); allows cytosolic expression of β-lactamase
   3075..4284    +  promoter       UbC promoter: human ubiquitin C promoter
   4288..4885    +  CDS            PuroR (fragment): puromycin N-acetyltransferase; pac from Streptomyces; confers resistance to puromycin
   4914..4962    +  polyA_signal   poly(A) signal: synthetic polyadenylation signal
   5228..6088    +  CDS            AmpR: β-lactamase; bla; confers resistance to ampicillin, carbenicillin, and related antibiotics
   6101..6237    +  terminator     rrnG terminator: transcription terminator from the E. coli ribosomal RNA rrnG operon (Albrechtsen et al., 1991)
   6382..6453    +  misc_feature   5' β-globin insulator: insulator upstream of the human β-globin locus (Farrell et al., 2002)
   6458..6504    -  terminator     T7 terminator: transcription terminator for bacteriophage T7 RNA polymerase
   6522..6570    -  polyA_signal   poly(A) signal: synthetic polyadenylation signal
   6651..6954    +  enhancer       CMV enhancer: human cytomegalovirus immediate early enhancer
   7027..7044    -  promoter       CMV promoter (fragment): human cytomegalovirus (CMV) immediate early promoter
   7107..7158    +  promoter       CMVd2 promoter: truncated human cytomegalovirus (CMV) immediate early promoter that yields moderately reduced expression relative to the full-length promoter
