[The description below was written by a language model from this plasmid's Addgene catalogue record and pLannotate feature annotations shown in this document.]
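Description:
pGBW-m4133369 is a mammalian expression plasmid built on the pTwist_CMV_Puro_6 backbone that carries the wild-type SARS-CoV-2 endoRNAse, a mature cleavage product of the ORF1ab replicase polyprotein. The roughly 1 kb coding segment is annotated as a fragment of the SARS-CoV-2 replicase polyprotein. The functional text attached to that annotation describes the 2'-O-methyltransferase, but this appears to be generic polyprotein-level annotation rather than a description of this insert, which the catalogue identifies as the endoRNAse. Expression is driven by the human cytomegalovirus immediate early enhancer and promoter elements located just upstream of the insert across the plasmid origin, and transcripts are terminated by an SV40 polyadenylation signal. According to the record, the backbone supplies a C-terminal tag consisting of a TEV protease cleavage site and a calmodulin-binding peptide. The feature table detects only a short CBP fragment immediately after the insert. This tag permits calcium-dependent affinity capture on calmodulin resin and subsequent tag removal.

For propagation in E. coli the plasmid has a high-copy ColE1/pUC-type origin and an ampicillin resistance gene. Selection in mammalian cells relies on a separate cassette in which the human ubiquitin C promoter drives puromycin N-acetyltransferase, followed by a synthetic poly(A) signal. The expression unit is flanked by β-globin insulator elements, and bacterial T7 and rrnG terminators plus an additional synthetic poly(A) signal help isolate it from neighbouring transcription. The construct is suited to transient or puromycin-selected expression of the viral endoribonuclease in mammalian cells, for example for purification, interaction or functional studies, although the record does not specify a particular application.
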