Addgene plasmid #152114: pGBW-m4133369
Purpose: Mammalian expression plasmid for SARS-CoV-2 endoRNAse
Depositing lab: Ginkgo Bioworks & Benjie Chen. Depositing organization: Ginkgo Bioworks.
Backbone
  Vector backbone: pTwist_CMV_Puro_6
  Backbone size w/o insert (bp): 6080
  Vector type: Mammalian Expression
  Selectable markers: Puromycin
Growth in bacteria
  Bacterial resistance: Ampicillin, 100 μg/mL
  Growth temperature: 37°C
  Growth strain: DH5alpha
  Copy number: High Copy
Gene/Insert
  Gene/Insert name: SARS-CoV-2 endoRNAse
  Species: Severe acute respiratory syndrome coronavirus 2
  Insert size (bp): 1037
  Mutation: wt
  Entrez Gene: ORF1ab (a.k.a. GU280_gp01)
  Promoter: CMV
  Tag / fusion protein: Cleavable TEV;CBP (C terminal on backbone)
  Cloning method: Unknown
Resource information
  A portion of this plasmid was derived from a plasmid made by: GinkgoBioworks
Depositor comments: NCBI reference sequence: YP_009725310.1
How to cite: pGBW-m4133369 was a gift from Ginkgo Bioworks & Benjie Chen (Addgene plasmid # 152114 ; http://n2t.net/addgene:152114 ; RRID:Addgene_152114)
